Addgene plasmid #154324: pJW1838
Purpose: sgRNA Destination Vector for SapTrap
Depositing lab: Jordan Ward. Depositing organization: University of California, Santa Cruz. Publication: An expanded auxin-inducible degron toolkit for Caenorhabditis elegans. Ashley GE, Duong T, Levenson MT, Martinez MAQ, Johnson LC, Hibshman JD, Saeger HN, Palmisano NJ, Doonan R, Martinez-Mendez R, Davidson BR, Zhang W, Ragle JM, Medwig-Kinney TN, Sirota SS, Goldstein B, Matus DQ, Dickinson DJ, Reiner DJ, Ward JD. Genetics. 2021 Mar 31;217(3). pii: 6104563. doi: 10.1093/genetics/iyab006. PubMed 33677541.
Backbone
  Vector backbone: pMLS134
  Backbone size w/o insert (bp): 3500
  Vector type: Worm Expression, CRISPR
Growth in bacteria
  Bacterial resistance: Ampicillin, 100 μg/mL
  Growth temperature: 37°C
  Growth strain: DH5alpha
  Copy number: High Copy
Gene/Insert
  Gene/Insert name: SapTrap sgRNA (F+E) vector, K09B11.2 U6 promoter and 3'UTR
  Species: C. elegans (nematode), Synthetic
  Insert size (bp): 857
  Mutation: F+E mutations in sgRNA
  Cloning method: Unknown
  Sequencing primers: 5′ M13 Forward (tgtaaaacgacggccagt); 3′ M13 Reverse (caggaaacagctatgaccatg)
Terms and licenses: Academic/Nonprofit Terms; Industry Terms: Not Available to Industry
Depositor comments: Cloning by Q5 Site-Directed Mutagenesis
How to cite: pJW1838 was a gift from Jordan Ward (Addgene plasmid # 154324 ; http://n2t.net/addgene:154324 ; RRID:Addgene_154324)
