[The description below was written by a language model from this plasmid's Addgene catalogue record and pLannotate feature annotations shown in this document.]
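Description:
pJW1838 is a 3.5 kb C. elegans CRISPR plasmid that serves as an sgRNA destination vector for the SapTrap modular assembly system. It is derived from the pMLS134 backbone by site-directed mutagenesis. In E. coli it is maintained through a high-copy ColE1/pUC-type origin of replication and selected with ampicillin via the β-lactamase gene and its native promoter. The feature table also picks up remnants of a pUC-style cloning region, including fragments of lacZα, lacI, rop and bom together with the lac promoter, operator and CAP site. These are backbone leftovers rather than functional parts of the payload.

The insert, recorded as 857 bp, is a worm sgRNA expression cassette. A C. elegans U6 snRNA gene promoter drives RNA polymerase III transcription of a Streptococcus pyogenes Cas9 guide scaffold, followed by the downstream region of the same U6 gene to provide termination and 3′ processing signals. The catalogue names this locus K09B11.2, whereas the annotation names it K09B11.12. The scaffold carries the "F+E" modifications, a flipped base pair and extended hairpin design generally used to improve guide expression and Cas9 loading. This probably explains why the annotation matches only a fragment of the standard tracrRNA. A short unannotated gap lies between the promoter and the scaffold, which is where a targeting spacer would be placed. In SapTrap this is done by SapI-based assembly, although the record does not annotate the sites or describe the cloning junction.

The plasmid is used to build guide RNA constructs for Cas9-mediated genome editing in worms. It was deposited as part of an expanded auxin-inducible degron toolkit.
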