Features (pLannotate 1.2.2; 13 found; start..end, strand, type, name):
      6..41      +  CDS            rop (fragment): Rop protein, which maintains plasmids at low copy number; rop
    143..242     +  misc_feature   bom (fragment): basis of mobility region from pBR322
    248..405     -  CDS            lacZα (fragment): LacZα fragment of β-galactosidase; lacZ fragment
    408..907     +  promoter       CeU6 promoter: promoter for the C. elegans K09B11.12 U6 snRNA gene (Friedland et al., 2013)
    953..1020    +  misc_RNA       tracrRNA (fragment): trans-activating CRISPR RNA for the Streptococcus pyogenes CRISPR/Cas9 system
   1028..1264    +  misc_feature   3' CeU6: region downstream of the C. elegans K09B11.12 U6 snRNA gene
   1307..1323    -  protein_bind   lac operator: The lac repressor binds to the lac operator to inhibit transcription in E. coli. This inhibition can be relieved by adding lactose or isopropyl-β-D-thiogalactopyranoside (IPTG). lac repressor encoded by lacI
   1331..1361    -  promoter       lac promoter: promoter for the E. coli lac operon
   1376..1397    -  protein_bind   CAP binding site: CAP binding activates transcription in the presence of cAMP. E. coli catabolite activator protein
   1410..1502    -  CDS            lacI (fragment): lac repressor; lacI; The lac repressor binds to the lac operator to inhibit transcription in E. coli. This inhibition can be relieved by adding lactose or isopropyl-β-D-thiogalactopyranoside (IPTG).
   1687..2275    -  rep_origin     ori: high-copy-number ColE1/pMB1/pBR322/pUC origin of replication
   2446..3306    -  CDS            AmpR: β-lactamase; bla; confers resistance to ampicillin, carbenicillin, and related antibiotics
   3307..3411    -  promoter       AmpR promoter: bla
>Addgene plasmid #154324 | pJW1838 | addgene full sequence | sequence record 309411 | Addgene NGS Result
TTCGTCTCGCGCGTTTCGGTGATGACGGTGAAAACCTCTGACACATGCAGCTCCCGGAGACGGTCACAGC
TTGTCTGTAAGCGGATGCCGGGAGCAGACAAGCCCGTCAGGGCGCGTCAGCGGGTGTTGGCGGGTGTCGG
GGCTGGCTTAACTATGCGGCATCAGAGCAGATTGTACTGAGAGTGCACCATATGCGGTGTGAAATACCGC
ACAGATGCGTAAGGAGAAAATACCGCATCAGGCGCCATTCGCCATTCAGGCTGCGCAACTGTTGGGAAGG
GCGATCGGTGCGGGCCTCTTCGCTATTACGCCAGCTGGCGAAAGGGGGATGTGCTGCAAGGCGATTAAGT
TGGGTAACGCCAGGGTTTTCCCAGTCACGACGTTGTAAAACGACGGCCAGTGAATTCCTCCAAGAACTCG
TACAAAAATGCTCTGAAGTAGGTCTCGAGATCAATACTGGGAAGACGAAAGTCTTGCGAAACCGATTCGC
TGACCCCAGTAAAGTCTACTTCGGTAGCCCTTCCCCCACCACCCAGCTCGACGACGTCGACGAGTACATC
TACCTCGGTCGTCAAATCAACGCCCAAAACAACTTGATGCCGGAAATCCACCGAAGACGTCGAGCAGCCT
GGGCTGCATTCAATGGAATCAAGAATGCCACCGACTCCATCACCGACAAGAAGATTCGTGCGAATCTGTT
CGACTCAATTGTCCTTCCAGCGCTCACCTACGTTTCAGAAGCCTGGACATTCACCAAAGCTCTATCCGAA
CGAGTACGAATCACACATGCCTCCCCCACAAATTATTGATCTACATCCCCATTTGGTATAGTGTCTTACA
GGACTCTCAATATGTCAGCTGCATGATAAATGGTCCCTATATAATTGAATTGCAAATCTAAATGTTTGCG
AAGAGCGGATCCATGGGCTCTTCGGTTTAAGAGCTATGCTGGAAACAGCATAGCAAGTTTAAATAAGGCT
AGTCCGTTATCAACTTGAAAAAGTGGCACCGAGTCGGTGCTTTTTTTCAATAATATTCTAGATATCCCTT
TTTGAAACTAAAATGAAATACTCTAAATTTTTGAGTTCAATGTTTCAACTAATCTTGGTTAAAGGTAAAT
TCCCGGAGGGACGATTTTAAAGTTGCCAGAGTTGATTAAATTGGTCCAAAAAATTTTATTAGGAAACTCG
AAAAAAAATTGATTTTTTTTGACAATATTCCAAAGAAAATTACAAAATCTCGACGCCAAACATAGTCGGC
TGTGAAGCTTGGCGTAATCATGGTCATAGCTGTTTCCTGTGTGAAATTGTTATCCGCTCACAATTCCACA
CAACATACGAGCCGGAAGCATAAAGTGTAAAGCCTGGGGTGCCTAATGAGTGAGCTAACTCACATTAATT
GCGTTGCGCTCACTGCCCGCTTTCCAGTCGGGAAACCTGTCGTGCCAGCTGCATTAATGAATCGGCCAAC
GCGCGGGGAGAGGCGGTTTGCGTATTGGGCGCTCATATGCGCTTCCTCGCTCACTGACTCGCTGCGCTCG
GTCGTTCGGCTGCGGCGAGCGGTATCAGCTCACTCAAAGGCGGTAATACGGTTATCCACAGAATCAGGGG
ATAACGCAGGAAAGAACATGTGAGCAAAAGGCCAGCAAAAGGCCAGGAACCGTAAAAAGGCCGCGTTGCT
GGCGTTTTTCCATAGGCTCCGCCCCCCTGACGAGCATCACAAAAATCGACGCTCAAGTCAGAGGTGGCGA
AACCCGACAGGACTATAAAGATACCAGGCGTTTCCCCCTGGAAGCTCCCTCGTGCGCTCTCCTGTTCCGA
CCCTGCCGCTTACCGGATACCTGTCCGCCTTTCTCCCTTCGGGAAGCGTGGCGCTTTCTCATAGCTCACG
CTGTAGGTATCTCAGTTCGGTGTAGGTCGTTCGCTCCAAGCTGGGCTGTGTGCACGAACCCCCCGTTCAG
CCCGACCGCTGCGCCTTATCCGGTAACTATCGTCTTGAGTCCAACCCGGTAAGACACGACTTATCGCCAC
TGGCAGCAGCCACTGGTAACAGGATTAGCAGAGCGAGGTATGTAGGCGGTGCTACAGAGTTCTTGAAGTG
GTGGCCTAACTACGGCTACACTAGAAGAACAGTATTTGGTATCTGCGCTCTGCTGAAGCCAGTTACCTTC
GGAAAAAGAGTTGGTAGCTCTTGATCCGGCAAACAAACCACCGCTGGTAGCGGTGGTTTTTTTGTTTGCA
AGCAGCAGATTACGCGCAGAAAAAAAGGATCTCAAGAAGATCCTTTGATCTTTTCTACGGGGTCTGACGC
TCAGTGGAACGAAAACTCACGTTAAGGGATTTTGGTCATGAGATTATCAAAAAGGATCTTCACCTAGATC
CTTTTAAATTAAAAATGAAGTTTTAAATCAATCTAAAGTATATATGAGTAAACTTGGTCTGACAGTTACC
AATGCTTAATCAGTGAGGCACCTATCTCAGCGATCTGTCTATTTCGTTCATCCATAGTTGCCTGACTCCC
CGTCGTGTAGATAACTACGATACGGGAGGGCTTACCATCTGGCCCCAGTGCTGCAATGATACCGCGAGAC
CCACGCTCACCGGCTCCAGATTTATCAGCAATAAACCAGCCAGCCGGAAGGGCCGAGCGCAGAAGTGGTC
CTGCAACTTTATCCGCCTCCATCCAGTCTATTAATTGTTGCCGGGAAGCTAGAGTAAGTAGTTCGCCAGT
TAATAGTTTGCGCAACGTTGTTGCCATTGCTACAGGCATCGTGGTGTCACGCTCGTCGTTTGGTATGGCT
TCATTCAGCTCCGGTTCCCAACGATCAAGGCGAGTTACATGATCCCCCATGTTGTGCAAAAAAGCGGTTA
GCTCCTTCGGTCCTCCGATCGTTGTCAGAAGTAAGTTGGCCGCAGTGTTATCACTCATGGTTATGGCAGC
ACTGCATAATTCTCTTACTGTCATGCCATCCGTAAGATGCTTTTCTGTGACTGGTGAGTACTCAACCAAG
TCATTCTGAGAATAGTGTATGCGGCGACCGAGTTGCTCTTGCCCGGCGTCAATACGGGATAATACCGCGC
CACATAGCAGAACTTTAAAAGTGCTCATCATTGGAAAACGTTCTTCGGGGCGAAAACTCTCAAGGATCTT
ACCGCTGTTGAGATCCAGTTCGATGTAACCCACTCGTGCACCCAACTGATCTTCAGCATCTTTTACTTTC
ACCAGCGTTTCTGGGTGAGCAAAAACAGGAAGGCAAAATGCCGCAAAAAAGGGAATAAGGGCGACACGGA
AATGTTGAATACTCATACTCTTCCTTTTTCAATATTATTGAAGCATTTATCAGGGTTATTGTCTCATGAG
CGGATACATATTTGAATGTATTTAGAAAAATAAACAAATAGGGGTTCCGCGCACATTTCCCCGAAAAGTG
CCACCTGACGTCTAAGAAACCATTATTATCATGACATTAACCTATAAAAATAGGCGTATCACGAGGCCCT
